LOCUS       Exported 9334 bp ds-DNA circular SYN 06-JAN-2022
DEFINITION  Expression of human FOXA1 with C-terminal V5 tag, puromycin
            selection marker, 3rd generation lentiviral vector.
ACCESSION   .
VERSION     .
KEYWORDS    pLX302_FOXA1-V5
SOURCE      synthetic DNA construct
  ORGANISM  synthetic DNA construct
REFERENCE   1 (bases 1 to 9334)
  TITLE     AR Cistrome Nature Genetics
  JOURNAL   Unpublished
REFERENCE   2 (bases 1 to 9334)
  AUTHORS   .
  TITLE     Direct Submission
  JOURNAL   Exported Jan 6, 2022 from SnapGene Server 1.1.58
            http://www.snapgene.com
FEATURES             Location/Qualifiers
     source          1..9334
                     /organism="synthetic DNA construct"
                     /mol_type="other DNA"
     protein_bind    133..154
                     /label=CAP binding site
                     /bound_moiety="E. coli catabolite activator protein"
                     /note="CAP binding activates transcription in the presence
                     of cAMP."
     promoter        169..199
                     /label=lac promoter
                     /note="promoter for the E. coli lac operon"
     protein_bind    207..223
                     /label=lac operator
                     /bound_moiety="lac repressor encoded by lacI"
                     /note="The lac repressor binds to the lac operator to
                     inhibit transcription in E. coli. This inhibition can be
                     relieved by adding lactose or
                     isopropyl-beta-D-thiogalactopyranoside (IPTG)."
     primer_bind     212..234
                     /label=M13/pUC Reverse
                     /note="In lacZ gene"
     primer_bind     231..247
                     /label=M13 rev
                     /note="common sequencing primer, one of multiple similar
                     variants"
     primer_bind     231..247
                     /label=M13 Reverse
                     /note="In lacZ gene. Also called M13-rev"
     primer_bind     266..286
                     /label=T3
                     /note="T3 promoter, forward primer"
     promoter        268..286
                     /label=T3 promoter
                     /note="promoter for bacteriophage T3 RNA polymerase"
     promoter        314..540
                     /label=RSV promoter
                     /note="Rous sarcoma virus enhancer/promoter"
     LTR             541..721
                     /label=5' LTR (truncated)
                     /note="truncated 5' long terminal repeat (LTR) from HIV-1"
     misc_feature    768..893
                     /label=HIV-1 Psi
                     /note="packaging signal of human immunodeficiency virus
                     type 1"
     misc_feature    1386..1619
                     /label=RRE
                     /note="The Rev response element (RRE) of HIV-1 allows for
                     Rev-dependent mRNA export from the nucleus to the
                     cytoplasm."
     CDS             1804..1848
                     /codon_start=1
                     /product="antigenic peptide corresponding to amino acids
                     655 to 669 of the HIV envelope protein gp41 (Lutje Hulsik
                     et al., 2013)"
                     /label=gp41 peptide
                     /note="recognized by the 2H10 single-chain llama nanobody"
                     /translation="KNEQELLELDKWASL"
     promoter        2023..2523
                     /label=hPGK promoter
                     /note="human phosphoglycerate kinase 1 promoter"
     primer_bind     2442..2460
                     /label=hPGK-F
                     /note="Human PGK promoter, forward primer"
     CDS             2545..3144
                     /codon_start=1
                     /gene="pac from Streptomyces alboniger"
                     /product="puromycin N-acetyltransferase"
                     /label=PuroR
                     /note="confers resistance to puromycin"
                     /translation="MTEYKPTVRLATRDDVPRAVRTLAAAFADYPATRHTVDPDRHIER
                     VTELQELFLTRVGLDIGKVWVADDGAAVAVWTTPESVEAGAVFAEIGPRMAELSGSRLA
                     AQQQMEGLLAPHRPKEPAWFLATVGVSPDHQGKGLGSAVVLPGVEAAERAGVPAFLETS
                     APRNLPFYERLGFTVTADVEVPEGPRTWCMTRKPGA"
     primer_bind     complement(2545..2564)
                     /label=Puro-R
                     /note="Puromycin resistance gene, reverse primer. Also
                     called puro-variant-R"
     primer_bind     3041..3061
                     /label=Puro-F
                     /note="Puromycin resistance gene, forward primer"
     misc_feature    3186..3303
                     /label=cPPT/CTS
                     /note="central polypurine tract and central termination
                     sequence of HIV-1"
     enhancer        3420..3723
                     /label=CMV enhancer
                     /note="human cytomegalovirus immediate early enhancer"
     promoter        3724..3927
                     /label=CMV promoter
                     /note="human cytomegalovirus (CMV) immediate early
                     promoter"
     primer_bind     3878..3898
                     /label=CMV-F
                     /note="Human CMV immediate early promoter, forward primer"
     protein_bind    3950..3974
                     /gene="mutant version of attB"
                     /label=attB1
                     /bound_moiety="BP Clonase(TM)"
                     /note="recombination site for the Gateway(R) BP reaction"
     protein_bind    complement(5391..5415)
                     /gene="mutant version of attB"
                     /label=attB2
                     /bound_moiety="BP Clonase(TM)"
                     /note="recombination site for the Gateway(R) BP reaction"
     CDS             5417..5458
                     /codon_start=1
                     /product="epitope tag from simian virus 5"
                     /label=V5 tag
                     /translation="GKPIPNPLLGLDST"
     misc_feature    5500..6088
                     /label=WPRE
                     /note="woodchuck hepatitis virus posttranscriptional
                     regulatory element"
     primer_bind     complement(5553..5573)
                     /label=WPRE-R
                     /note="WPRE, reverse primer"
     CDS             complement(5971..5982)
                     /codon_start=1
                     /product="Factor Xa recognition and cleavage site"
                     /label=Factor Xa site
                     /translation="IEGR"
     LTR             6160..6393
                     /label=3' LTR (Delta-U3)
                     /note="self-inactivating 3' long terminal repeat (LTR) from
                     HIV-1"
     polyA_signal    6471..6592
                     /label=SV40 poly(A) signal
                     /note="SV40 polyadenylation signal"
     primer_bind     complement(6508..6527)
                     /label=SV40pA-R
                     /note="SV40 polyA, reverse primer"
     primer_bind     6562..6581
                     /label=EBV-rev
                     /note="SV40 polyA terminator, reverse primer"
     rep_origin      6632..6767
                     /label=SV40 ori
                     /note="SV40 origin of replication"
     primer_bind     6694..6713
                     /label=SV40pro-F
                     /note="SV40 promoter/origin, forward primer"
     primer_bind     complement(6787..6806)
                     /label=T7
                     /note="T7 promoter, forward primer"
     promoter        complement(6788..6806)
                     /label=T7 promoter
                     /note="promoter for bacteriophage T7 RNA polymerase"
     primer_bind     complement(6816..6833)
                     /label=M13 Forward
                     /note="In lacZ gene. Also called M13-F20 or M13 (-21)
                     Forward"
     primer_bind     complement(6816..6832)
                     /label=M13 fwd
                     /note="common sequencing primer, one of multiple similar
                     variants"
     primer_bind     complement(6825..6847)
                     /label=M13/pUC Forward
                     /note="In lacZ gene"
     rep_origin      6974..7429
                     /direction=RIGHT
                     /label=f1 ori
                     /note="f1 bacteriophage origin of replication; arrow
                     indicates direction of (+) strand synthesis"
     primer_bind     complement(7061..7080)
                     /label=F1ori-R
                     /note="F1 origin, reverse primer"
     primer_bind     7271..7292
                     /label=F1ori-F
                     /note="F1 origin, forward primer"
     promoter        7455..7559
                     /gene="bla"
                     /label=AmpR promoter
     CDS             7560..8420
                     /codon_start=1
                     /gene="bla"
                     /product="beta-lactamase"
                     /label=AmpR
                     /note="confers resistance to ampicillin, carbenicillin, and
                     related antibiotics"
                     /translation="MSIQHFRVALIPFFAAFCLPVFAHPETLVKVKDAEDQLGARVGYI
                     ELDLNSGKILESFRPEERFPMMSTFKVLLCGAVLSRIDAGQEQLGRRIHYSQNDLVEYS
                     PVTEKHLTDGMTVRELCSAAITMSDNTAANLLLTTIGGPKELTAFLHNMGDHVTRLDRW
                     EPELNEAIPNDERDTTMPVAMATTLRKLLTGELLTLASRQQLIDWMEADKVAGPLLRSA
                     LPAGWFIADKSGAGERGSRGIIAALGPDGKPSRIVVIYTTGSQATMDERNRQIAEIGAS
                     LIKHW"
     primer_bind     complement(7778..7797)
                     /label=Amp-R
                     /note="Ampicillin resistance gene, reverse primer"
     rep_origin      8591..9179
                     /direction=RIGHT
                     /label=ori
                     /note="high-copy-number ColE1/pMB1/pBR322/pUC origin of
                     replication"
     primer_bind     9080..9099
                     /label=pBR322ori-F
                     /note="pBR322 origin, forward primer"
     primer_bind     9333..16
                     /label=L4440
                     /note="L4440 vector, forward primer"
ORIGIN
        1 cgagtcagtg agcgaggaag cggaagagcg cccaatacgc aaaccgcctc tccccgcgcg
       61 ttggccgatt cattaatgca gctggcacga caggtttccc gactggaaag cgggcagtga
      121 gcgcaacgca attaatgtga gttagctcac tcattaggca ccccaggctt tacactttat
      181 gcttccggct cgtatgttgt gtggaattgt gagcggataa caatttcaca caggaaacag
      241 ctatgaccat gattacgcca agcgcgcaat taaccctcac taaagggaac aaaagctgga
      301 gctgcaagct taatgtagtc ttatgcaata ctcttgtagt cttgcaacat ggtaacgatg
      361 agttagcaac atgccttaca aggagagaaa aagcaccgtg catgccgatt ggtggaagta
      421 aggtggtacg atcgtgcctt attaggaagg caacagacgg gtctgacatg gattggacga
      481 accactgaat tgccgcattg cagagatatt gtatttaagt gcctagctcg atacataaac
      541 gggtctctct ggttagacca gatctgagcc tgggagctct ctggctaact agggaaccca
      601 ctgcttaagc ctcaataaag cttgccttga gtgcttcaag tagtgtgtgc ccgtctgttg
      661 tgtgactctg gtaactagag atccctcaga cccttttagt cagtgtggaa aatctctagc
      721 agtggcgccc gaacagggac ttgaaagcga aagggaaacc agaggagctc tctcgacgca
      781 ggactcggct tgctgaagcg cgcacggcaa gaggcgaggg gcggcgactg gtgagtacgc
      841 caaaaatttt gactagcgga ggctagaagg agagagatgg gtgcgagagc gtcagtatta
      901 agcgggggag aattagatcg cgatgggaaa aaattcggtt aaggccaggg ggaaagaaaa
      961 aatataaatt aaaacatata gtatgggcaa gcagggagct agaacgattc gcagttaatc
     1021 ctggcctgtt agaaacatca gaaggctgta gacaaatact gggacagcta caaccatccc
     1081 ttcagacagg atcagaagaa cttagatcat tatataatac agtagcaacc ctctattgtg
     1141 tgcatcaaag gatagagata aaagacacca aggaagcttt agacaagata gaggaagagc
     1201 aaaacaaaag taagaccacc gcacagcaag cggccgctga tcttcagacc tggaggagga
     1261 gatatgaggg acaattggag aagtgaatta tataaatata aagtagtaaa aattgaacca
     1321 ttaggagtag cacccaccaa ggcaaagaga agagtggtgc agagagaaaa aagagcagtg
     1381 ggaataggag ctttgttcct tgggttcttg ggagcagcag gaagcactat gggcgcagcg
     1441 tcaatgacgc tgacggtaca ggccagacaa ttattgtctg gtatagtgca gcagcagaac
     1501 aatttgctga gggctattga ggcgcaacag catctgttgc aactcacagt ctggggcatc
     1561 aagcagctcc aggcaagaat cctggctgtg gaaagatacc taaaggatca acagctcctg
     1621 gggatttggg gttgctctgg aaaactcatt tgcaccactg ctgtgccttg gaatgctagt
     1681 tggagtaata aatctctgga acagatttgg aatcacacga cctggatgga gtgggacaga
     1741 gaaattaaca attacacaag cttaatacac tccttaattg aagaatcgca aaaccagcaa
     1801 gaaaagaatg aacaagaatt attggaatta gataaatggg caagtttgtg gaattggttt
     1861 aacataacaa attggctgtg gtatataaaa ttattcataa tgatagtagg aggcttggta
     1921 ggtttaagaa tagtttttgc tgtactttct atagtgaata gagttaggca gggatattca
     1981 ccattatcgt ttcagaccca cctcccaacc ccgaggggac ccttgcgcct tttccaaggc
     2041 agccctgggt ttgcgcaggg acgcggctgc tctgggcgtg gttccgggaa acgcagcggc
     2101 gccgaccctg ggtctcgcac attcttcacg tccgttcgca gcgtcacccg gatcttcgcc
     2161 gctacccttg tgggcccccc ggcgacgctt cctgctccgc ccctaagtcg ggaaggttcc
     2221 ttgcggttcg cggcgtgccg gacgtgacaa acggaagccg cacgtctcac tagtaccctc
     2281 gcagacggac agcgccaggg agcaatggca gcgcgccgac cgcgatgggc tgtggccaat
     2341 agcggctgct cagcagggcg cgccgagagc agcggccggg aaggggcggt gcgggaggcg
     2401 gggtgtgggg cggtagtgtg ggccctgttc ctgcccgcgc ggtgttccgc attctgcaag
     2461 cctccggagc gcacgtcggc agtcggctcc ctcgttgacc gaatcaccga cctctctccc
     2521 cagggggtac caccggagct taccatgacc gagtacaagc ccacggtgcg cctcgccacc
     2581 cgcgacgacg tccccagggc cgtacgcacc ctcgccgccg cgttcgccga ctaccccgcc
     2641 acgcgccaca ccgtcgatcc ggaccgccac atcgagcggg tcaccgagct gcaagaactc
     2701 ttcctcacgc gcgtcgggct cgacatcggc aaggtgtggg tcgcggacga cggcgccgcc
     2761 gtggcggtct ggaccacgcc ggagagcgtc gaagcggggg cggtgttcgc cgagatcggc
     2821 ccgcgcatgg ccgagttgag cggttcccgg ctggccgcgc agcaacagat ggaaggcctc
     2881 ctggcgccgc accggcccaa ggagcccgcg tggttcctgg ccaccgtcgg cgtctcgccc
     2941 gaccaccagg gcaagggtct gggcagcgcc gtcgtgctcc ccggagtgga ggcggccgag
     3001 cgcgccgggg tgcccgcctt cctggagacc tccgcgcccc gcaacctccc cttctacgag
     3061 cggctcggct tcaccgtcac cgccgacgtc gaggtgcccg aaggaccgcg cacctggtgc
     3121 atgacccgca agcccggtgc ctgagaattc tagatcttga gacaaatggc agtattcatc
     3181 cacaatttta aaagaaaagg ggggattggg gggtacagtg caggggaaag aatagtagac
     3241 ataatagcaa cagacataca aactaaagaa ttacaaaaac aaattacaaa aattcaaaat
     3301 tttcgggttt attacaggga cagcagagat ccactttggc gccggctcga gggggcccgg
     3361 ggttattaat agtaatcaat tacggggtca ttagttcata gcccatatat ggagttccgc
     3421 gttacataac ttacggtaaa tggcccgcct ggctgaccgc ccaacgaccc ccgcccattg
     3481 acgtcaataa tgacgtatgt tcccatagta acgccaatag ggactttcca ttgacgtcaa
     3541 tgggtggagt atttacggta aactgcccac ttggcagtac atcaagtgta tcatatgcca
     3601 agtacgcccc ctattgacgt caatgacggt aaatggcccg cctggcatta tgcccagtac
     3661 atgaccttat gggactttcc tacttggcag tacatctacg tattagtcat cgctattacc
     3721 atggtgatgc ggttttggca gtacatcaat gggcgtggat agcggtttga ctcacgggga
     3781 tttccaagtc tccaccccat tgacgtcaat gggagtttgt tttggcacca aaatcaacgg
     3841 gactttccaa aatgtcgtaa caactccgcc ccattgacgc aaatgggcgg taggcgtgta
     3901 cggtgggagg tctatataag cagagctctc tggctaactg tcgggatcaa caagtttgta
     3961 caaaaaagtt ggcatgttag gaactgtgaa gatggaaggg catgaaacca gcgactggaa
     4021 cagctactac gcagacacgc aggaggccta ctcctccgtc ccggtcagca acatgaactc
     4081 aggcctgggc tccatgaact ccatgaacac ctacatgacc atgaacacca tgactacgag
     4141 cggcaacatg accccggcgt ccttcaacat gtcctatgcc aacccgggcc taggggccgg
     4201 cctgagtccc ggcgcagtag ccggcatgcc ggggggctcg gcgggcgcca tgaacagcat
     4261 gactgcggcc ggcgtgacgg ccatgggtac ggcgctgagc ccgagcggca tgggcgccat
     4321 gggtgcgcag caggcggcct ccatgaatgg cctgggcccc tacgcggccg ccatgaaccc
     4381 gtgcatgagc cccatggcgt acgcgccgtc caacctgggc cgcagccgcg cgggcggcgg
     4441 cggcgacgcc aagacgttca agcgcagcta cccgcacgcc aagccgccct actcgtacat
     4501 ctcgctcatc accatggcca tccagcaggc gcccagcaag atgctcacgc tgagcgagat
     4561 ctaccagtgg atcatggacc tcttccccta ttaccggcag aaccagcagc gctggcagaa
     4621 ctccatccgc cactcgctgt ccttcaatga ctgcttcgtc aaggtggcac gctccccgga
     4681 caagccgggc aagggctcct actggacgct gcacccggac tccggcaaca tgttcgagaa
     4741 cggctgctac ttgcgccgcc agaagcgctt caagtgcgag aagcagccgg gggccggcgg
     4801 cgggggcggg agcggaagcg ggggcagcgg cgccaagggc ggccctgaga gccgcaagga
     4861 cccctctggc gcctctaacc ccagcgccga ctcgcccctc catcggggtg tgcacgggaa
     4921 gaccggccag ctagagggcg cgccggcccc cgggcccgcc gccagccccc agactctgga
     4981 ccacagtggg gcgacggcga cagggggcgc ctcggagttg aagactccag cctcctcaac
     5041 tgcgcccccc ataagctccg ggcccggggc gctggcctct gtgcccgcct ctcacccggc
     5101 acacggcttg gcaccccacg agtcccagct gcacctgaaa ggggaccccc actactcctt
     5161 caaccacccg ttctccatca acaacctcat gtcctcctcg gagcagcagc ataagctgga
     5221 cttcaaggca tacgaacagg cactgcaata ctcgccttac ggctctacgt tgcccgccag
     5281 cctgcctcta ggcagcgcct cggtgaccac caggagcccc atcgagccct cagccctgga
     5341 gccggcgtac taccaaggtg tgtattccag acccgtccta aacacttcct acccaacttt
     5401 cttgtacaaa gtggttggta agcctatccc taaccctctc ctcggtctcg attctacgta
     5461 gtaatgagct agcgctaacc ggtggcgcgt taagtcgaca atcaacctct ggattacaaa
     5521 atttgtgaaa gattgactgg tattcttaac tatgttgctc cttttacgct atgtggatac
     5581 gctgctttaa tgcctttgta tcatgctatt gcttcccgta tggctttcat tttctcctcc
     5641 ttgtataaat cctggttgct gtctctttat gaggagttgt ggcccgttgt caggcaacgt
     5701 ggcgtggtgt gcactgtgtt tgctgacgca acccccactg gttggggcat tgccaccacc
     5761 tgtcagctcc tttccgggac tttcgctttc cccctcccta ttgccacggc ggaactcatc
     5821 gccgcctgcc ttgcccgctg ctggacaggg gctcggctgt tgggcactga caattccgtg
     5881 gtgttgtcgg ggaaatcatc gtcctttcct tggctgctcg cctgtgttgc cacctggatt
     5941 ctgcgcggga cgtccttctg ctacgtccct tcggccctca atccagcgga ccttccttcc
     6001 cgcggcctgc tgccggctct gcggcctctt ccgcgtcttc gccttcgccc tcagacgagt
     6061 cggatctccc tttgggccgc ctccccgcgt cgactttaag accaatgact tacaaggcag
     6121 ctgtagatct tagccacttt ttaaaagaaa aggggggact ggaagggcta attcactccc
     6181 aacgaagaca agatctgctt tttgcttgta ctgggtctct ctggttagac cagatctgag
     6241 cctgggagct ctctggctaa ctagggaacc cactgcttaa gcctcaataa agcttgcctt
     6301 gagtgcttca agtagtgtgt gcccgtctgt tgtgtgactc tggtaactag agatccctca
     6361 gaccctttta gtcagtgtgg aaaatctcta gcagtacgta tagtagttca tgtcatctta
     6421 ttattcagta tttataactt gcaaagaaat gaatatcaga gagtgagagg aacttgttta
     6481 ttgcagctta taatggttac aaataaagca atagcatcac aaatttcaca aataaagcat
     6541 ttttttcact gcattctagt tgtggtttgt ccaaactcat caatgtatct tatcatgtct
     6601 ggctctagct atcccgcccc taactccgcc catcccgccc ctaactccgc ccagttccgc
     6661 ccattctccg ccccatggct gactaatttt ttttatttat gcagaggccg aggccgcctc
     6721 ggcctctgag ctattccaga agtagtgagg aggctttttt ggaggcctag ggacgtaccc
     6781 aattcgccct atagtgagtc gtattacgcg cgctcactgg ccgtcgtttt acaacgtcgt
     6841 gactgggaaa accctggcgt tacccaactt aatcgccttg cagcacatcc ccctttcgcc
     6901 agctggcgta atagcgaaga ggcccgcacc gatcgccctt cccaacagtt gcgcagcctg
     6961 aatggcgaat gggnnnnnnn nnnnnnnnnn nnnnnnnnnn nnnnnnnnnn nnnnnnnnnn
     7021 nnnnnnnnnn nnnnnnnnnn nnnnnnnnnn nnnnnnnnnn nnnnnnnnnn nnnnnnnnnn
     7081 nnnnnnnnnn nnnnnnncnn nnnnnnnnnn nnnnnnnnnn nnnnnnnnnn nnnnnnnnnn
     7141 nnnnnnnnnn nnnnnnnnnn nnnnnnnnnn nnnnnnnnnn nnnnnnnnna nnnnnnnnnn
     7201 nnnnnnnnnn nnnnnnnnnn nnnnnnnnnn nnnnnnnnnc ctttgacgtt ggagtccacg
     7261 ttctttaata gtggactctt gttccaaact ggaacaacac tcaaccctat ctcggtctat
     7321 tcttttgatt tataagggat tttgccgatt tcggcctatt ggttaaaaaa tgagctgatt
     7381 taacaaaaat ttaacgcgaa ttttaacaaa atattaacgc ttacaattta ggtggcactt
     7441 ttcggggaaa tgtgcgcgga acccctattt gtttattttt ctaaatacat tcaaatatgt
     7501 atccgctcat gagacaataa ccctgataaa tgcttcaata atattgaaaa aggaagagta
     7561 tgagtattca acatttccgt gtcgccctta ttcccttttt tgcggcattt tgccttcctg
     7621 tttttgctca cccagaaacg ctggtgaaag taaaagatgc tgaagatcag ttgggtgcac
     7681 gagtgggtta catcgaactg gatctcaaca gcggtaagat ccttgagagt tttcgccccg
     7741 aagaacgttt tccaatgatg agcactttta aagttctgct atgtggcgcg gtattatccc
     7801 gtattgacgc cgggcaagag caactcggtc gccgcataca ctattctcag aatgacttgg
     7861 ttgagtactc accagtcaca gaaaagcatc ttacggatgg catgacagta agagaattat
     7921 gcagtgctgc cataaccatg agtgataaca ctgcggccaa cttacttctg acaacgatcg
     7981 gaggaccgaa ggagctaacc gcttttttgc acaacatggg ggatcatgta actcgccttg
     8041 atcgttggga accggagctg aatgaagcca taccaaacga cgagcgtgac accacgatgc
     8101 ctgtagcaat ggcaacaacg ttgcgcaaac tattaactgg cgaactactt actctagctt
     8161 cccggcaaca attaatagac tggatggagg cggataaagt tgcaggacca cttctgcgct
     8221 cggcccttcc ggctggctgg tttattgctg ataaatctgg agccggtgag cgtgggtctc
     8281 gcggtatcat tgcagcactg gggccagatg gtaagccctc ccgtatcgta gttatctaca
     8341 cgacggggag tcaggcaact atggatgaac gaaatagaca gatcgctgag ataggtgcct
     8401 cactgattaa gcattggtaa ctgtcagacc aagtttactc atatatactt tagattgatt
     8461 taaaacttca tttttaattt aaaaggatct aggtgaagat cctttttgat aatctcatga
     8521 ccaaaatccc ttaacgtgag ttttcgttcc actgagcgtc agaccccgta gaaaagatca
     8581 aaggatcttc ttgagatcct ttttttctgc gcgtaatctg ctgcttgcaa acaaaaaaac
     8641 caccgctacc agcggtggtt tgtttgccgg atcaagagct accaactctt tttccgaagg
     8701 taactggctt cagcagagcg cagataccaa atactgttct tctagtgtag ccgtagttag
     8761 gccaccactt caagaactct gtagcaccgc ctacatacct cgctctgcta atcctgttac
     8821 cagtggctgc tgccagtggc gataagtcgt gtcttaccgg gttggactca agacgatagt
     8881 taccggataa ggcgcagcgg tcgggctgaa cggggggttc gtgcacacag cccagcttgg
     8941 agcgaacgac ctacaccgaa ctgagatacc tacagcgtga gctatgagaa agcgccacgc
     9001 ttcccgaagg gagaaaggcg gacaggtatc cggtaagcgg cagggtcgga acaggagagc
     9061 gcacgaggga gcttccaggg ggaaacgcct ggtatcttta tagtcctgtc gggtttcgcc
     9121 acctctgact tgagcgtcga tttttgtgat gctcgtcagg ggggcggagc ctatggaaaa
     9181 acgccagcaa cgcggccttt ttacggttcc tggccttttg ctggcctttt gctcacatgt
     9241 tctttcctgc gttatcccct gattctgtgg ataaccgtat taccgccttt gagtgagctg
     9301 ataccgctcg ccgcagccga acgaccgagc gcag
//
