[The description below was written by a language model from this plasmid's Addgene catalogue record and the feature table of its GenBank file.]
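Description:
pLX302_FOXA1-V5 is a third-generation, self-inactivating HIV-1-based lentiviral expression plasmid built on the pLX_TRC302 backbone, carrying the human FOXA1 (HNF3A) open reading frame for stable expression in mammalian cells. In bacteria it is maintained through a high-copy ColE1/pUC-type origin with ampicillin resistance (bla). An f1 origin and an SV40 origin are also present in the backbone. The total size of 9334 bp is smaller than the listed empty backbone, which is consistent with Gateway cloning, where the insert replaces a larger destination cassette.

The viral genome is transcribed in packaging cells from an RSV promoter fused to a truncated 5' LTR, which removes the need for Tat. It includes the Psi packaging signal, the RRE for Rev-dependent nuclear export, a cPPT/CTS element, a WPRE to boost transcript stability and expression, and a U3-deleted 3' LTR followed by an SV40 polyadenylation signal. Two independent expression units lie between the LTRs. An upstream human PGK promoter drives puromycin N-acetyltransferase for selection of transduced cells. Downstream, the CMV enhancer/promoter drives FOXA1, which sits between attB1 and attB2 Gateway recombination scars. The FOXA1 coding region itself is not annotated in the feature table, but the roughly 1.4 kb interval between the att sites matches the stated insert size. A V5 epitope supplied by the backbone lies immediately after attB2, giving a C-terminally tagged protein that can be detected or immunoprecipitated with anti-V5 antibodies.

The construct is intended for ectopic FOXA1 expression by lentiviral transduction, and the associated work concerns the androgen receptor cistrome in prostate tumorigenesis. The depositor notes that the FOXA1 insert contains a NotI site, which affects diagnostic digest patterns.
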