Addgene plasmid #70090: pLX302_FOXA1-V5
Purpose: Expression of human FOXA1 with C-terminal V5 tag, puromycin selection marker, 3rd generation lentiviral vector
Depositing lab: William Hahn. Depositing organization: Dana-Farber Cancer Institute. Publication: The androgen receptor cistrome is extensively reprogrammed in human prostate tumorigenesis. Pomerantz MM, Li F, Takeda DY, Lenci R, Chonkar A, Chabot M, Cejas P, Vazquez F, Cook J, Shivdasani RA, Bowden M, Lis R, Hahn WC, Kantoff PW, Brown M, Loda M, Long HW, Freedman ML. Nat Genet. 2015 Nov;47(11):1346-51. doi: 10.1038/ng.3419. Epub 2015 Oct 12. PubMed 26457646.
Backbone
  Vector backbone: pLX_TRC302
  Backbone size w/o insert (bp): 9573
  Total vector size (bp): 9334
  Vector type: Mammalian Expression, Lentiviral
  Selectable markers: Puromycin
Growth in bacteria
  Bacterial resistance: Ampicillin, 100 μg/mL
  Growth temperature: 37°C
  Growth strain: Stbl3
  Copy number: Unknown
Gene/Insert
  Gene/Insert name: FOXA1 (alt names: HNF3A; TCF3A)
  Species: H. sapiens (human)
  Insert size (bp): 1400
  GenBank ID: NM_004496.3
  Entrez Gene: FOXA1 (a.k.a. HNF3A, TCF3A)
  Promoter: CMV
  Tag / fusion protein: V5 (C terminal on backbone)
  Cloning method: Gateway Cloning
  Sequencing primers: 5′ pLX_forward; 3′ pLX_reverse
Terms and licenses: Academic/Nonprofit Terms; Industry Terms: Not Available to Industry
Depositor comments: Please Note- Some scientists have observed an incorrect digest pattern using NotI. Addgene has verified by sequencing that a NotI site is present within the FoxA1 insert.
How to cite: pLX302_FOXA1-V5 was a gift from William Hahn (Addgene plasmid # 70090 ; http://n2t.net/addgene:70090 ; RRID:Addgene_70090)
