>Addgene plasmid #70090 | pLX302_FOXA1-V5 | addgene partial sequence | sequence record 167514 | CMV-F 5'-CGCAAATGGGCGGTAGGCGTG-3'
AGCAGAGCTCTCTGGCTAACTGTCGGGATCAACAAGTTTGTACAAAAAAGTTGGCATGTTAGGAACTGTG
AAGATGGAAGGGCATGAAACCAGCGACTGGAACAGCTACTACGCAGACACGCAGGAGGCCTACTCCTCCG
TCCCGGTCAGCAACATGAACTCAGGCCTGGGCTCCATGAACTCCATGAACACCTACATGACCATGAACAC
CATGACTACGAGCGGCAACATGACCCCGGCGTCCTTCAACATGTCCTATGCCAACCCGGGCCTAGGGGCC
GGCCTGAGTCCCGGCGCAGTAGCCGGCATGCCGGGGGGCTCGGCGGGCGCCATGAACAGCATGACTGCGG
CCGGCGTGACGGCCATGGGTACGGCGCTGAGCCCGAGCGGCATGGGCGCCATGGGTGCGCAGCAGGCGGC
CTCCATGAATGGCCTGGGCCCCTACGCGGCCGCCATGAACCCGTGCATGAGCCCCATGGCGTACGCGCCG
TCCAACCTGGGCCGCAGCCGCGCGGGCGGCGGCGGCGACGCCAAGACGTTCAAGCGCAGCTACCCGCACG
CCAAGCCGCCCTACTCGTACATCTCGCTCATCACCATGGCCATCCAGCAGGCGCCCAGCAAGATGCTCAC
GCTGAGCGAGATCTACCAGTGGATCATGGACCTCTTCCCCTATTACCGGCAGAACCAGCAGCGCTGGCAG
AACTCCATCCGCCACTCGCTGTCCTTCAATGACTGCTTCGTCAAGGTGGCACGCTCCCCGGACAAGCCGG
GCAAGGGCTCCTACTGGACGCTGCACCCGGACTCCGGCAACATGTTCGAGA
