>Addgene plasmid #70090 | pLX302_FOXA1-V5 | addgene partial sequence | sequence record 167515 | WPRE-R 5'-CATAGCGTAAAAGGAGCAACA-3'
ATTTTGTAATCCAGAGGTTGATTGTCGACTTAACGCGCCACCGGTTAGCGCTAGCTCATTACTACGTAGA
ATCGAGACCGAGGAGAGGGTTAGGGATAGGCTTACCAACCACTTTGTACAAGAAAGTTGGGTAGGAAGTG
TTTAGGACGGGTCTGGAATACACACCTTGGTAGTACGCCGGCTCCAGGGCTGAGGGCTCGATGGGGCTCC
TGGTGGTCACCGAGGCGCTGCCTAGAGGCAGGCTGGCGGGCAACGTAGAGCCGTAAGGCGAGTATTGCAG
TGCCTGTTCGTATGCCTTGAAGTCCAGCTTATGCTGCTGCTCCGAGGAGGACATGAGGTTGTTGATGGAG
AACGGGTGGTTGAAGGAGTAGTGGGGGTCCCCTTTCAGGTGCAGCTGGGACTCGTGGGGTGCCAAGCCGT
GTGCCGGGTGAGAGGCGGGCACAGAGGCCAGCGCCCCGGGCCCGGAGCTTATGGGGGGCGCAGTTGAGGA
GGCTGGAGTCTTCAACTCCGAGGCGCCCCCTGTCGCCGTCGCCCCACTGTGGTCCAGAGTCTGGGGGCTG
GCGGCGGGCCCGGGGGCCGGCGCGCCCTCTAGCTGGCCGGTCTTCCCGTGCACACCCCGATGGAGGGGCG
AGTCGGCGCTGGG
